>Addgene plasmid #167519 | pFLxTd5 | addgene full sequence | sequence record 332870 | Addgene NGS Result
GGTGGCACTTTTCGGGGATCTTCAAATTCCCGTTGCACATAGCCCGGCAATTCCTTTCCCTGCTCTGCCA
TAAGCGCAGCGAATGCCGGGTAATACTCGTCAACGATCTGATAGAGAAGGGTTTGCTCGGGTCGGTGGCT
CTGGTAACGACCAGTATCCCGATCCCGGCTGGCCGTCCTGGCCGCCACATGAGGCATGTTCCGCGTCCTT
GCAATACTGTGTTTACATACAGTCTATCGCTTAGCGGAAAGTTCTTTTACCCTCAGCCGAAATGCCTGCC
GTTGCTAGACATTGCCAGCCAGTGCCCGTCACTCCCGTACTAACTGTCACGAACCCCTGCAATAACTGTC
ACGCCCCCCTGCAATAACTGTCACGAACCCCTGCAATAACTGTCACGCCCCCAAACCTGCAAACCCAGCA
GGGGCGGGGGCTGGCGGGGTGTTGGAAAAATCCATCCATGATTATCTAAGAATAATCCACTAGGCGCGGT
TATCAGCGCCCTTGTGGGGCGCTGCTGCCCTTGCCCAATATGCCCGGCCAGAGGCCGGATAGCTGGTCTA
TTCGCTGCGCTAGGCTACACACCGCCCCACCGCTGCGCGGCAGGGGGAAAGGCGGGCAAAGCCCGCTAAA
CCCCACACCAAACCCCGCAGAAATACGCTGGAGCGCTTTTAGCCGCTTTAGCGGCCTTTCCCCCTACCCG
AAGGGTGGGGGCGCGTGTGCAGCCCCGCAGGGCCTGTCTCGGTCGATCATTCAGCCCGGCTCATCCTTCT
GGCGTGGCGGCAGACCGAACAAGGCGCGGTCGTGGTCGCGTTCAAGGTACGCATCCATTGCCGCCATGAG
CCGATCCTCCGGCCACTCGCTGCTGTTCACCTTGGCCAAAATCATGGCCCCCACCAGCACCTTGCGCCTT
GTTTCGTTCTTGCGCTCTTGCTGCTGTTCCCTTGCCCGCACCCGCTGAATTTCGGCATTGATTCGCGCTC
GTTGTTCTTCGAGCTTGGCCAGCCGATCCGCCGCCTTGTTGCTCCCCTTAACCATCTTGACACCCCATTG
TTAATGTGCTGTCTCGTAGGCTATCATGGAGGCACAGCGGCGGCAATCCCGACCCTACTTTGTAGGGGAG
GGCGCACTTACCGGTTTCTCTTCGAGAAACTGGCCTAACGGCCACCCTTCGGGCGGTGCGCTCTCCGAGG
GCCATTGCATGGAGCCGAAAAGCAAAAGCAACAGCGAGGCAGCATGGCGATTTATCACCTTACGGCGAAA
ACCGGCAGCAGGTCGGGCGGCCAATCGGCCAGGGCCAAGGCCGACTACATCCAGCGCGAAGGCAAGTATG
CCCGCGACATGGATGAAGTCTTGCACGCCGAATCCGGGCACATGCCGGAGTTCGTCGAGCGGCCCGCCGA
CTACTGGGATGCTGCCGACCTGTATGAACGCGCCAATGGGCGGCTGTTCAAGGAGGTCGAATTTGCCCTG
CCGGTCGAGCTGACCCTCGACCAGCAGAAGGCGCTGGCGTCCGAGTTCGCCCAGCACCTGACCGGTGCCG
AGCGCCTGCCGTATACGCTGGCCATCCATGCCGGTGGCGGCGAGAACCCGCACTGCCACCTGATGATCTC
CGAGCGGATCAATGACGGCATCGAGCGGCCCGCCGCTCAGTGGTTCAAGCGGTACAACGGCAAGACCCCG
GAGAAGGGCGGGGCACAGAAGACCGAAGCGCTCAAGCCCAAGGCATGGCTTGAGCAGACCCGCGAGGCAT
GGGCCGACCATGCCAACCGGGCATTAGAGCGGGCTGGCCACGACGCCCGCATTGACCACAGAACACTTGA
GGCGCAGGGCATCGAGCGCCTGCCCGGTGTTCACCTGGGGCCGAACGTGGTGGAGATGGAAGGCCGGGGC
ATCCGCACCGACCGGGCAGACGTGGCCCTGAACATCGACACCGCCAACGCCCAGATCATCGACTTACAGG
AATACCGGGAGGCAATAGACCATGAACGCAATCGACAGAGTGAAGAAATCCAGAGGCATCAACGAGTTAG
CGGAGCAGATCGAACCGCTGGCCCAGAGCATGGCGACACTGGCCGACGAAGCCCGGCAGGTCATGAGCCA
GACCCAGCAGGCCAGCGAGGCGCAGGCGGCGGAGTGGCTGAAAGCCCAGCGCCAGACAGGGGCGGCATGG
GTGGAGCTGGCCAAAGAGTTGCGGGAGGTAGCCGCCGAGGTGAGCAGCGCCGCGCAGAGCGCCCGGAGCG
CGTCGCGGGGGTGGCACTGGAAGCTATGGCTAACCGTGATGCTGGCTTCCATGATGCCTACGGTGGTGCT
GCTGATCGCATCGTTGCTCTTGCTCGACCTGACGCCACTGACAACCGAGGACGGCTCGATCTGGCTGCGC
TTGGTGGCCCGATGAAGAACGACAGGACTTTGCAGGCCATAGGCCGACAGCTCAAGGCCATGGGCTGTGA
GCGCTTCGATATCGGCGTCAGGGACGCCACCACCGGCCAGATGATGAACCGGGAATGGTCAGCCGCCGAA
GTGCTCCAGAACACGCCATGGCTCAAGCGGATGAATGCCCAGGGCAATGACGTGTATATCAGGCCCGCCG
AGCAGGAGCGGCATGGTCTGGTGCTGGTGGACGACCTCAGCGAGTTTGACCTGGATGACATGAAAGCCGA
GGGCCGGGAGCCTGCCCTGGTAGTGGAAACCAGCCCGAAGAACTATCAGGCATGGGTCAAGGTGGCCGAC
GCCGCAGGCGGTGAACTTCGGGGGCAGATTGCCCGGACGCTGGCCAGCGAGTACGACGCCGACCCGGCCA
GCGCCGACAGCCGCCACTATGGCCGCTTGGCGGGCTTCACCAACCGCAAGGACAAGCACACCACCCGCGC
CGGTTATCAGCCGTGGGTGCTGCTGCGTGAATCCAAGGGCAAGACCGCCACCGCTGGCCCGGCGCTGGTG
CAGCAGGCTGGCCAGCAGATCGAGCAGGCCCAGCGGCAGCAGGAGAAGGCCCGCAGGCTGGCCAGCCTCG
AACTGCCCGAGCGGCAGCTTAGCCGCCACCGGCGCACGGCGCTGGACGAGTACCGCAGCGAGATGGCCGG
GCTGGTCAAGCGCTTCGGTGATGACCTCAGCAAGTGCGACTTTATCGCCGCGCAGAAGCTGGCCAGCCGG
GGCCGCAGTGCCGAGGAAATCGGCAAGGCCATGGCCGAGGCCAGCCCAGCGCTGGCAGAGCGCAAGCCCG
GCCACGAAGCGGATTACATCGAGCGCACCGTCAGCAAGGTCATGGGTCTGCCCAGCGTCCAGCTTGCGCG
GGCCGAGCTGGCACGGGCACCGGCACCCCGCCAGCGAGGCATGGACAGGGGCGGGCCAGATTTCAGCATG
TAGTGCTTGCGTTGGTACTCACGCCTGTTATACTATGAGTACTCACGCACAGAAGGGGGTTTTATGGAAT
ACGAAAAAAGCGCTTCAGGGTCGGTCTACCTGATCAAAAGTGACAAGGGCTATTGGTTGCCCGGTGGCTT
TGGTTATACGTCAAACAAGGCCGAGGCTGGCCGCTTTTCAGTCGCTGATATGGCCAGCCTTAACCTTGAC
GGCTGCACCTTGTCCTTGTTCCGCGAAGACAAGCCTTTCGGCCCCGGCAAGTTTCTCGGTGACTGATATG
AAAGACCAAAAGGACAAGCAGACCGGCGACCTGCTGGCCAGCCCTGACGCTGTACGCCAAGCGCGATATG
CCGAGCGCATGAAGGCCAAAGGGATGCGTCAGCGCAAGTTCTGGCTGACCGACGACGAATACGAGGCGCT
GCGCGAGTGCCTGGAAGAACTCAGAGCGGCGCAGGGCGGGGGTAGTGACCCCGCCAGCGCCTAACCACCA
ACTGCCTGCAAAGGAGGCAATCAATGGCTACCCATAAGCCTATCAATATTCTGGAGGCGTTCGCAGCAGC
GCCGCCACCGCTGGACTACGTTTTGCCCAACATGGTGGCCGGTACGGTCGGGGCGCTGGTGTCGCCCGGT
GGTGCCGGTAAATCCATGCTGGCCCTGCAACTGGCCGCACAGATTGCAGGCGGGCCGGATCTGCTGGAGG
TGGGCGAACTGCCCACCGGCCCGGTGATCTACCTGCCCGCCGAAGACCCGCCCACCGCTATTCATCACCG
CCTGCACGCCCTTGGGGCGCACCTCAGCGCCGAGGAACGGCAAGCCGTGGCTGACGGCCTGCTGATCCAG
CCGCTGATCGGCAGCCTGCCCAACATCATGGCCCCGGAGTGGTTCGACGGCCTCAAGCGCGCCGCCGAGG
GCCGCCGCCTGATGGTGCTGGACACGCTGCGCCGGTTCCACATCGAGGAAGAAAACGCCAGCGGCCCCAT
GGCCCAGGTCATCGGTCGCATGGAGGCCATCGCCGCCGATACCGGGTGCTCTATCGTGTTCCTGCACCAT
GCCAGCAAGGGCGCGGCCATGATGGGCGCAGGCGACCAGCAGCAGGCCAGCCGGGGCAGCTCGGTACTGG
TCGATAACATCCGCTGGCAGTCCTACCTGTCGAGCATGACCAGCGCCGAGGCCGAGGAATGGGGTGTGGA
CGACGACCAGCGCCGGTTCTTCGTCCGCTTCGGTGTGAGCAAGGCCAACTATGGCGCACCGTTCGCTGAT
CGGTGGTTCAGGCGGCATGACGGCGGGGTGCTCAAGCCCGCCGTGCTGGAGAGGCAGCGCAAGAGCAAGG
GGGTGCCCCGTGGTGAAGCCTAAGAACAAGCACAGCCTCAGCCACGTCCGGCACGACCCGGCGCACTGTC
TGGCCCCCGGCCTGTTCCGTGCCCTCAAGCGGGGCGAGCGCAAGCGCAGCAAGCTGGACGTGACGTATGA
CTACGGCGACGGCAAGCGGATCGAGTTCAGCGGCCCGGAGCCGCTGGGCGCTGATGATCTGCGCATCCTG
CAAGGGCTGGTGGCCATGGCTGGGCCTAATGGCCTAGTGCTTGGCCCGGAACCCAAGACCGAAGGCGGAC
GGCAGCTCCGGCTGTTCCTGGAACCCAAGTGGGAGGCCGTCACCGCTGATGCCATGGTGGTCAAAGGTAG
CTATCGGGCGCTGGCAAAGGAAATCGGGGCAGAGGTCGATAGTGGTGGGGCGCTCAAGCACATACAGGAC
TGCATCGAGCGCCTTTGGAAGGTATCCATCATCGCCCAGAATGGCCGCAAGCGGCAGGGGTTTCGGCTGC
TGTCGGAGTACGCCAGCGACGAGGCGGACGGGCGCCTGTACGTGGCCCTGAACCCCTTGATCGCGCAGGC
CGTCATGGGTGGCGGCCAGCATGTGCGCATCAGCATGGACGAGGTGCGGGCGCTGGACAGCGAAACCGCC
CGCCTGCTGCACCAGCGGCTGTGTGGCTGGATCGACCCCGGCAAAACCGGCAAGGCTTCCATAGATACCT
TGTGCGGCTATGTCTGGCCGTCAGAGGCCAGTGGTTCGACCATGCGCAAGCGCCGCCAGCGGGTGCGCGA
GGCGTTGCCGGAGCTGGTCGCGCTGGGCTGGACGGTAACCGAGTTCGCGGCGGGCAAGTACGACATCACC
CGGCCCAAGGCGGCAGGCTGACCCCCCCCACTCTATTGTAAACAAGACATTTTTATCTTTTATATTCAAT
GGCTTATTTTCCTGCTAATTGGTAATACCATGAAAAATACCATGCTCAGAAAAGGCTTAACAATATTTTG
AAAAATTGCCTACTGAGCGCTGCCGCACAGCTCCATAGCGTTTAAGGGCACCAATAACTGCCTTAAAAAA
ATTACGCCCCGCCCTGCCACTCATCGCAGTACGGCCTATTGGTTAAAAAATGAGCTGATTTAACAAAAAT
TTAACGCGAATTTTAACAAAATATTAACGCTTACAATTTCCATTCGCCATTCAGGCTGCGCAACTGTTGG
GAAGGGCGATCGGTGCGGGCCTCTTCGCTATTACGCCAGCTGGCGAAAGGGGGATGTGCTGCAAGGCGAT
TAAGTTGGGTAACGCCAGGGTTTTCCCAGTCACGACGTTGTAAAACGACGGCCAGTGATCAATTTTTAAA
GTATGGGCAATCAATTGCTCCTGTTAAAATTGCTTTAGAAATACTTTGGCAGCGGTTTGTTGTATTGAGT
TTCATTTGCGCATTGGTTAAATGGAAAGTGACAGTACGCTCACTGCAACCTAATATTTTTGAAATATCCC
AAGAGCTTTTTCCTTCGCATGCCCACGCTAAACATTCTTTTTCTCTTTTGGTTAAATCGTTGTTTGATTT
ATTATTTGCTATATTTATTTTTCGATAATTATCAACTAGAGAAGGAACAATTAATGGTATGTTCATACAC
GCATGTAAAAATAAACTATCTATATAGTTGTCTTTTTCTGAATGTGCAAAACTAAGCATTCCGAAGCCAT
TGTTAGCCGTATGAATAGGGAAACTAAACCCAGTGATAAGACCTGATGTTTTCGCTTCTTTAATTACATT
TGGAGATTTTTTATTTACAGCATTGTTTTCAAATATATTCCAATTAATTGGTGAATGATTGGAGTTAGAA
TAATCTACTATAGGATCATATTTTATCAAATTAGCGTCATCATAATATTGCCTCCATTTTTTAGGGTAAT
TATCTAGGATTGAAATATCAGATTTAACCATAGAATGAGGATAAATGATCGCGAGTAAATAATATTCACA
ATGTACCATTTTAGTCATATCAGATAAGCATTGATTAATATCATTATTGCTTCTACAAGCTTTAATTTTA
TTAATTATTCTGTATGTGTCGTCGGCATTTATGTTTTTCATTCTGCCCCTCCGAAAGGCTTAAGTCCTCG
CGTAGTACCTGGGCGCTATCATGCCATACCGCGAAAGGTTTTGCGCCATTCGATGGCGCGCCGCCCAATT
ATTGAAGGCCTCCCTAACGGGGGGCCTTTTTTTGTTTCTGGTCTCCCGCTTAACGATCGTTGGCTGACCT
GTAGGATCGTACAGGTTTACGCAAGAAAATGGTTTGTTACAGTCGAATAAAAGCTGTCACCGGATGTGCT
TTCCGGTCTGATGAGTCCGTGAGGACGAAACAGCCTCTACAAATAATTTTGTTTAAGAACTGGGAAGAGC
GCAGATTAAAGAGGAGAAATACTAGATGTCAGAACTGATTAAAGAGAATATGCATATGAAGTTATACATG
GAGGGAACGGTTAACAATCACCACTTCAAGTGTACGTCAGAAGGAGAGGGAAAGCCTTACGAGGGGACTC
AAACTATGAAGATTAAAGTTGTCGAGGGTGGCCCACTGCCGTTTGCTTTTGACATCTTGGCCACTTCCTT
TATGTATGGTAGCAAAACATTCATTAACCATACACAAGGGATTCCCGATTTTTTTAAACAGTCGTTCCCT
GAGGGTTTCACCTGGGAACGCATTACAACTTACGAAGATGGCGGCGTTTTGACGGCTACTCAGGATACGT
CCCTGCAAAACGGTTGCATCATCTATAATGTCAAAATCAACGGAGTCAACTTCCCCAGCAACGGCAGCGT
CATGCAGAAGAAAACTTTGGGCTGGGAGGCTAATACCGAAATGCTTTACCCTGCTGACGGCGGTTTGCGC
GGGCACTCCCAAATGGCCCTGAAACTTGTGGGCGGAGGCTACCTGCATTGCTCCTTTAAGACAACTTACC
GCTCTAAGAAACCAGCCAAAAATCTGAAGATGCCAGGATTCCACTTTGTAGACCATCGCCTTGAACGTAT
CAAAGAAGCCGATAAAGAAACATATGTTGAACAACACGAGATGGCCGTGGCTAAATACTGTGATCTGCCA
AGTAAGTTGGGACATCGCTAATAACGCTGATAGTGCTAGTGTAGATCGCGCTTTCCAGTCGGGAAACCTG
TCGTGCCAGCTGCATTAATGAATCGGCCAACGCGCGGGGAGAGGCGGTTTGCGTATTGGGCGCATGCATA
AAAACTGTTGTAATTCATTAAGCATTCTGCCGACATGGAATCCATCACAAACGGCATGATGAACCTGAAT
CGCCAGCGGCATCAGCACCTTGTCGCCTTGCGTATAATATTTGCCCATGGACGCACACCGTGGAAACGGA
TGAAGGCACGAACCCAGTTGACATAAGCCTGTTCGGTTCGTAAACTGTAATGCAAGTAGCGTATGCGCTC
ACGCAACTGGTCCAGAACCTTGACCGAACGCAGCGGTGGTAACGGCGCAGTGGCGGTTTTCATGGCTTGT
TATGACTGTTTTTTTGTACAGTCTATGCCTCGGGCATCCAAGCAGCAAGCGCGTTACGCCGTGGGTCGAT
GTTTGATGTTATGGAGCAGCAACGATGTTACGCAGCAGCAACGATGTTACGCAGCAGGGCAGTCGCCCTA
AAACAAAGTTAGGTGGCTCAAGTATGGGCATCATTCGCACATGTAGGCTCGGCCCTGACCAAGTCAAATC
CATGCGGGCTGCTCTTGATCTTTTCGGTCGTGAGTTCGGAGACGTAGCCACCTACTCCCAACATCAGCCG
GACTCCGATTACCTCGGGAACTTGCTCCGTAGTAAGACATTCATCGCGCTTGCTGCCTTCGACCAAGAAG
CGGTTGTTGGCGCTCTCGCGGCTTACGTTCTGCCCAAGTTTGAGCAGCCGCGTAGTGAGATCTATATCTA
TGATCTCGCAGTCTCCGGAGAGCACCGGAGGCAGGGCATTGCCACCGCGCTCATCAATCTCCTCAAGCAT
GAGGCCAACGCGCTTGGTGCTTATGTGATCTACGTGCAAGCAGATTACGGTGACGATCCCGCAGTGGCTC
TCTATACAAAGTTGGGCATACGGGAAGAAGTGATGCACTTTGATATCGACCCAAGTACCGCCACCTAACA
ATTCGTTCAAGCCGAGATCGGCTTCCCGGCCGCGGAGTTGTTCGGTAAATTGTCACAACGCCGCA
Features (pLannotate 1.2.2; 19 found; start..end, strand, type, name):
    330..724     -  rep_origin     RSF1010 oriV: replication origin of the broad-host-range plasmid RSF1010; requires the RSF1010 RepA/B/C proteins for replication (Scholz et al., 1989)
    754..1035    -  CDS            mobC: MOBC_ECOLX - Protein predicted: Swiss-Prot protein existence level 4. This protein is essential to promote the specific transfer of the plasmid in the presence of conjugative plasmids. From Escherichia coli.
   1066..1153    +  oriT           RSF1010 oriT: origin of transfer of the broad-host-range plasmid RSF1010 (Scholz et al., 1989)
   1982..2392    +  CDS            mobB: MOBB2_ECOLX - Protein predicted: Swiss-Prot protein existence level 4. This protein is essential to promote the specific transfer of the plasmid in the presence of conjugative plasmids. From Escherichia coli.
   2392..3363    +  CDS            RSF1010 RepB: replication protein B of the broad-host-range plasmid RSF1010 (Scholz et al., 1989); repB
   3806..3880    +  ncRNA          Plasmid R1162: Accession: RF00043 - R1162-like plasmid antisense RNA
   3874..4710    +  CDS            repA: REPJ_ECOLX - Experimental evidence at protein level: Swiss-Prot protein existence level 1. This protein is involved in regulating the plasmid copy- number. Increasing the level of this protein results in a higher plasmid copy-number. From Escherichia coli.
   4700..5551    +  CDS            RSF1010 RepC (fragment): replication protein C of the broad-host-range plasmid RSF1010 (Scholz et al., 1989); repC
   5741..5772    -  CDS            CmR (fragment): chloramphenicol acetyltransferase confers resistance to chloramphenicol
   5772..5849    +  rep_origin     M13 ori (fragment): M13 bacteriophage origin of replication; arrow indicates direction of (+) strand synthesis
   5853..6008    -  CDS            lacZα (fragment): LacZα fragment of β-galactosidase; lacZ fragment
   6012..6761    -  CDS            luxR: LUXR_ALIFS - Experimental evidence at protein level: Swiss-Prot protein existence level 1. Transcriptional activator of the bioluminescence operon. Binds to the OHHL autoinducer. From Aliivibrio fischeri (Vibrio fischeri).
   6801..6846    -  promoter       lacI promoter (fragment): lacI
   6984..7033    +  misc_RNA       sTRSV HHRz: hammerhead ribozyme from the tobacco ringspot virus satellite RNA (Khvorova et al., 2003)
   7096..7788    +  CDS            tdKatushka2: tdKatushka2 is a basic (constitutively fluorescent) red fluorescent protein published in 2009, derived from Entacmaea quadricolor. It has moderate acid sensitivity.
   7819..7903    -  CDS            lacI (fragment): lac repressor; lacI; The lac repressor binds to the lac operator to inhibit transcription in E. coli. This inhibition can be relieved by adding lactose or isopropyl-β-D-thiogalactopyranoside (IPTG).
   7914..8030    -  CDS            CmR (fragment): chloramphenicol acetyltransferase; cat; confers resistance to chloramphenicol
   8068..8096    +  promoter       Pc promoter: intI1 (promoter lies within the coding sequence); class 1 integron promoter
   8285..8818    +  CDS            GmR: gentamycin acetyltransferase; aacC1; confers resistance to gentamycin
