[The description below was written by a language model from this plasmid's Addgene catalogue record and pLannotate feature annotations shown in this document.]
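Description:
pFLxTd5 is a broad-host-range bacterial expression vector from a plasmid toolbox built for controlled gene expression across the Proteobacteria. It replicates from the RSF1010 origin (oriV), supported by the plasmid-encoded RepA, RepB and RepC proteins, so it does not depend on host-specific replication factors and can be maintained in many Gram-negative species; the record lists it as low copy. An R1162-like antisense RNA is annotated just upstream of repA. The RSF1010 oriT together with mobB and mobC is also annotated, which normally allows the plasmid to be mobilised by conjugation when a helper conjugative system is present. Selection is by gentamicin, through the aacC1 acetyltransferase gene downstream of a class 1 integron Pc promoter.

The payload is a LuxR-based inducible reporter module. The Aliivibrio fischeri luxR gene, encoding the acyl-homoserine lactone-responsive transcriptional activator, lies on the reverse strand downstream of a fragment of the lacI promoter, which probably provides its constitutive expression. Divergently oriented, the PLuxB promoter named in the catalogue entry (not separately annotated in the feature table) drives the far-red fluorescent protein tdKatushka2. An sTRSV hammerhead ribozyme sits between the promoter region and the reporter. Such ribozymes are commonly used as insulators that cleave off the 5' leader, making expression less dependent on promoter context. The tdKatushka2 annotation spans only about 700 nt, roughly one copy of what is by name a tandem dimer. Short fragments of CmR, lacZα, lacI and an M13 origin appear to be nonfunctional cloning remnants. The construct serves to characterise LuxR/PLuxB induction in diverse hosts, and presumably also as a template for swapping in other genes in place of the reporter.
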