Addgene plasmid #167519: pFLxTd5
Purpose: Broad-Host range expression vector, RSF1010 origin, LuxR activator, PLuxB promoter, tdKatushka2, Gentamicin Resistance Marker.
Depositing lab: Christopher Reisch. Depositing organization: University of Florida. Publication: A plasmid toolbox for controlled gene expression across the Proteobacteria. Schuster LA, Reisch CR. Nucleic Acids Res. 2021 Jun 14. pii: 6298615. doi: 10.1093/nar/gkab496. PubMed 34125913.
Backbone
  Vector backbone: pFLxTd5
  Vector type: Bacterial Expression, Synthetic Biology
Growth in bacteria
  Bacterial resistance: Gentamicin, 10 μg/mL
  Growth temperature: 37°C
  Growth strain: DH5alpha
  Copy number: Low Copy
Gene/Insert
  Gene/Insert name: LuxR-tdKatushka2
  Species: Synthetic
  Promoter: PLuxB
  Cloning method: Ligation Independent Cloning
Resource information
  A portion of this plasmid was derived from a plasmid made by: sAJM.1506 was from Addgene plasmid #108254
Terms and licenses: Academic/Nonprofit Terms; Industry Terms: Not Available to Industry
How to cite: pFLxTd5 was a gift from Christopher Reisch (Addgene plasmid # 167519 ; http://n2t.net/addgene:167519 ; RRID:Addgene_167519)
